Addgene plasmid #46460: pGEX Nsp2-SH2
Depositing lab: Bruce Mayer. Depositing organization: University of Connecticut Health Center. Publication: High-throughput phosphotyrosine profiling using SH2 domains. Machida K, Thompson CM, Dierck K, Jablonowski K, Karkkainen S, Liu B, Zhang H, Nash PD, Newman DK, Nollau P, Pawson T, Renkema GH, Saksela K, Schiller MR, Shin DG, Mayer BJ. Mol Cell. 2007 Jun 22;26(6):899-915. 10.1016/j.molcel.2007.05.031 PubMed 17588523.
Backbone
  Vector backbone: pGEX6P1
  Backbone manufacturer: GE Healthcare Biosciences
  Backbone size w/o insert (bp): 4900
  Vector type: Bacterial Expression
Growth in bacteria
  Bacterial resistance: Ampicillin, 100 μg/mL
  Growth temperature: 37°C
  Growth strain: DH5alpha
  Copy number: Low Copy
Gene/Insert
  Gene/Insert name: Nsp2 (alt names: BCAR3; NSP2; SH2D3B; KIAA0554; BCAR3)
  Species: H. sapiens (human)
  Insert size (bp): 364
  Mutation: contains amino acids 144-259
  Entrez Gene: BCAR3 (a.k.a. AND-34, MIG7, NSP2, SH2D3B)
  Promoter: Tac
  Tag / fusion protein: GST (N terminal on backbone); PreScission (N terminal on backbone)
  Cloning method: Restriction Enzyme; 5′ cloning site BamHI (not destroyed); 3′ cloning site EcoRI (not destroyed)
  Sequencing primers: 5′ pGEX-5; 3′ pGEX-3
Terms and licenses: Academic/Nonprofit Terms; Industry Terms: Not Available to Industry
Depositor comments: The molecular weight of the GST fusion protein is approximately 38.1 kDa
How to cite: pGEX Nsp2-SH2 was a gift from Bruce Mayer (Addgene plasmid # 46460 ; http://n2t.net/addgene:46460 ; RRID:Addgene_46460)
