[The description below was written by a language model from this plasmid's Addgene catalogue record and pLannotate feature annotations shown in this document.]
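Description:
pGEX Nsp2-SH2 is a bacterial expression plasmid built on the pGEX6P1 backbone for producing the SH2 domain of human BCAR3 (also known as NSP2 or SH2D3B) as a glutathione S-transferase fusion in E. coli. The insert, about 364 bp and covering amino acids 144–259 of the protein, was cloned between BamHI and EcoRI sites that both remain intact. It sits in frame downstream of the Schistosoma japonicum GST coding sequence. According to the catalogue entry, a PreScission protease site from the backbone lies between GST and the insert, allowing the tag to be cleaved off after purification. This site is not separately annotated in the feature table, although a short gap between the GST and BCAR3 features is consistent with such a linker. The depositor gives the fusion protein's mass as roughly 38.1 kDa.

Expression is driven by the tac promoter, a strong trp/lac hybrid, followed by a lac operator. The plasmid also carries lacI under the lacIq promoter, so it supplies its own repressor. This keeps transcription off until it is induced with IPTG, independent of the host strain's genotype. Propagation relies on a ColE1/pMB1-type origin, with β-lactamase conferring ampicillin resistance. The record lists the plasmid as low copy, and only fragments of rop and the bom region are annotated. Residual lac promoter, operator and lacZα sequences downstream of lacI are backbone remnants with no stated role here.

The associated publication concerns high-throughput phosphotyrosine profiling with SH2 domains. This suggests the purified GST-SH2 protein serves as an affinity probe for tyrosine-phosphorylated binding partners, for instance in far-western or pull-down style assays.
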