Features (pLannotate 1.2.2; 17 found; start..end, strand, type, name):
      6..107     -  CDS            yciV (fragment): RNAAM_ECOLI - Also known as trpH From Escherichia coli (strain K12).
    183..211     +  promoter       tac promoter: strong E. coli promoter; hybrid between the trp and lac UV5 promoters
    219..235     +  protein_bind   lac operator: The lac repressor binds to the lac operator to inhibit transcription in E. coli. This inhibition can be relieved by adding lactose or isopropyl-β-D-thiogalactopyranoside (IPTG). lac repressor encoded by lacI
    258..911     +  CDS            GST26_SCHJA: Experimental evidence at protein level: Swiss-Prot protein existence level 1. GST isoenzymes appear to play a central role in the parasite detoxification system. Other functions are also suspected including a role in increasing the solubility of haematin in the parasite gut. From Schistosoma japonicum (Blood fluke).
    951..1301    +  CDS            BCAR3 (fragment): BCAR3_HUMAN - Also known as NSP2, SH2D3B. Experimental evidence at protein level: Swiss-Prot protein existence level 1. Acts as an adapter protein downstream of several growth factor receptors to promote cell proliferation, migration, and redistribution of actin fibers (PubMed:24216110). Specifically involved in INS/insulin signaling pathway by mediating MAPK1/ERK2-MAPK3/ERK1 activation and DNA synthesis (PubMed:24216110). Promotes insulin- mediated membrane ruffling (By similarity). In response to vasoconstrictor peptide EDN1, involved in the activation of RAP1 downstream of PTK2B via interac
   1341..1380    +  CDS            rop (fragment): Rop protein, which maintains plasmids at low copy number; rop
   1482..1522    +  misc_feature   bom (fragment): basis of mobility region from pBR322
   1627..1731    +  promoter       AmpR promoter: bla
   1732..2592    +  CDS            AmpR: β-lactamase; bla; confers resistance to ampicillin, carbenicillin, and related antibiotics
   2763..3351    +  rep_origin     ori: high-copy-number ColE1/pMB1/pBR322/pUC origin of replication
   3537..3588    -  misc_feature   bom (fragment): basis of mobility region from pBR322
   3595..3672    +  promoter       lacIq promoter: lacI (mutant); In the lacIq allele, a single base change in the promoter boosts expression of the lacI gene about 10-fold.
   3673..4755    +  CDS            lacI: lac repressor; lacI; The lac repressor binds to the lac operator to inhibit transcription in E. coli. This inhibition can be relieved by adding lactose or isopropyl-β-D-thiogalactopyranoside (IPTG).
   4768..4789    +  protein_bind   CAP binding site: CAP binding activates transcription in the presence of cAMP. E. coli catabolite activator protein
   4804..4834    +  promoter       lac promoter: promoter for the E. coli lac operon
   4842..4858    +  protein_bind   lac operator: The lac repressor binds to the lac operator to inhibit transcription in E. coli. This inhibition can be relieved by adding lactose or isopropyl-β-D-thiogalactopyranoside (IPTG). lac repressor encoded by lacI
   4878..5051    +  CDS            lacZα: LacZα fragment of β-galactosidase; lacZ fragment
>Addgene plasmid #46460 | pGEX Nsp2-SH2 | depositor full sequence | sequence record 65641 | Full Sequence
ACGTTATCGACTGCACGGTGCACCAATGCTTCTGGCGTCAGGCAGCCATCGGAAGCTGTGGTATGGCTGT
GCAGGTCGTAAATCACTGCATAATTCGTGTCGCTCAAGGCGCACTCCCGTTCTGGATAATGTTTTTTGCG
CCGACATCATAACGGTTCTGGCAAATATTCTGAAATGAGCTGTTGACAATTAATCATCGGCTCGTATAAT
GTGTGGAATTGTGAGCGGATAACAATTTCACACAGGAAACAGTATTCATGTCCCCTATACTAGGTTATTG
GAAAATTAAGGGCCTTGTGCAACCCACTCGACTTCTTTTGGAATATCTTGAAGAAAAATATGAAGAGCAT
TTGTATGAGCGCGATGAAGGTGATAAATGGCGAAACAAAAAGTTTGAATTGGGTTTGGAGTTTCCCAATC
TTCCTTATTATATTGATGGTGATGTTAAATTAACACAGTCTATGGCCATCATACGTTATATAGCTGACAA
GCACAACATGTTGGGTGGTTGTCCAAAAGAGCGTGCAGAGATTTCAATGCTTGAAGGAGCGGTTTTGGAT
ATTAGATACGGTGTTTCGAGAATTGCATATAGTAAAGACTTTGAAACTCTCAAAGTTGATTTTCTTAGCA
AGCTACCTGAAATGCTGAAAATGTTCGAAGATCGTTTATGTCATAAAACATATTTAAATGGTGATCATGT
AACCCATCCTGACTTCATGTTGTATGACGCTCTTGATGTTGTTTTATACATGGACCCAATGTGCCTGGAT
GCGTTCCCAAAATTAGTTTGTTTTAAAAAACGTATTGAAGCTATCCCACAAATTGATAAGTACTTGAAAT
CCAGCAAGTATATAGCATGGCCTTTGCAGGGCTGGCAAGCCACGTTTGGTGGTGGCGACCATCCTCCAAA
ATCGGATCTGGAAGTTCTGTTCCAGGGGCCCCTGGGATCCCTGAGCAGCGAGGACCTGCGCAGCCATGCC
TGGTACCACGGCCGCATCCCCCGACAGGTGTCTGAAAACCTTGTGCAGCGAGATGGTGACTTCCTAGTTC
GTGACTCTCTGTCCAGCCCTGGGAACTTTGTCCTGACCTGTCAGTGGAAGAACCTCGCTCAGCACTTCAA
AATCAACCGGACAGTTCTGCGACTCAGCGAGGCCTACAGCCGCGTGCAGTACCAGTTCGAGATGGAGAGC
TTCGACTCCATCCCCGGCCTGGTGCGCTGCTACGTGGGCAACCGCCGGCCCATCTCCCAGCAGAGTGGCG
CCATCATCTTCCAGCCCATCAACAGGACGGTGCCTCTGCGGGGAATTCTATGAGCGGCCGCATCGTGACT
GACTGACGATCTGCCTCGCGCGTTTCGGTGATGACGGTGAAAACCTCTGACACATGCAGCTCCCGGAGAC
GGTCACAGCTTGTCTGTAAGCGGATGCCGGGAGCAGACAAGCCCGTCAGGGCGCGTCAGCGGGTGTTGGC
GGGTGTCGGGGCGCAGCCATGACCCAGTCACGTAGCGATAGCGGAGTGTATAATTCTTGAAGACGAAAGG
GCCTCGTGATACGCCTATTTTTATAGGTTAATGTCATGATAATAATGGTTTCTTAGACGTCAGGTGGCAC
TTTTCGGGGAAATGTGCGCGGAACCCCTATTTGTTTATTTTTCTAAATACATTCAAATATGTATCCGCTC
ATGAGACAATAACCCTGATAAATGCTTCAATAATATTGAAAAAGGAAGAGTATGAGTATTCAACATTTCC
GTGTCGCCCTTATTCCCTTTTTTGCGGCATTTTGCCTTCCTGTTTTTGCTCACCCAGAAACGCTGGTGAA
AGTAAAAGATGCTGAAGATCAGTTGGGTGCACGAGTGGGTTACATCGAACTGGATCTCAACAGCGGTAAG
ATCCTTGAGAGTTTTCGCCCCGAAGAACGTTTTCCAATGATGAGCACTTTTAAAGTTCTGCTATGTGGCG
CGGTATTATCCCGTGTTGACGCCGGGCAAGAGCAACTCGGTCGCCGCATACACTATTCTCAGAATGACTT
GGTTGAGTACTCACCAGTCACAGAAAAGCATCTTACGGATGGCATGACAGTAAGAGAATTATGCAGTGCT
GCCATAACCATGAGTGATAACACTGCGGCCAACTTACTTCTGACAACGATCGGAGGACCGAAGGAGCTAA
CCGCTTTTTTGCACAACATGGGGGATCATGTAACTCGCCTTGATCGTTGGGAACCGGAGCTGAATGAAGC
CATACCAAACGACGAGCGTGACACCACGATGCCTGCAGCAATGGCAACAACGTTGCGCAAACTATTAACT
GGCGAACTACTTACTCTAGCTTCCCGGCAACAATTAATAGACTGGATGGAGGCGGATAAAGTTGCAGGAC
CACTTCTGCGCTCGGCCCTTCCGGCTGGCTGGTTTATTGCTGATAAATCTGGAGCCGGTGAGCGTGGGTC
TCGCGGTATCATTGCAGCACTGGGGCCAGATGGTAAGCCCTCCCGTATCGTAGTTATCTACACGACGGGG
AGTCAGGCAACTATGGATGAACGAAATAGACAGATCGCTGAGATAGGTGCCTCACTGATTAAGCATTGGT
AACTGTCAGACCAAGTTTACTCATATATACTTTAGATTGATTTAAAACTTCATTTTTAATTTAAAAGGAT
CTAGGTGAAGATCCTTTTTGATAATCTCATGACCAAAATCCCTTAACGTGAGTTTTCGTTCCACTGAGCG
TCAGACCCCGTAGAAAAGATCAAAGGATCTTCTTGAGATCCTTTTTTTCTGCGCGTAATCTGCTGCTTGC
AAACAAAAAAACCACCGCTACCAGCGGTGGTTTGTTTGCCGGATCAAGAGCTACCAACTCTTTTTCCGAA
GGTAACTGGCTTCAGCAGAGCGCAGATACCAAATACTGTCCTTCTAGTGTAGCCGTAGTTAGGCCACCAC
TTCAAGAACTCTGTAGCACCGCCTACATACCTCGCTCTGCTAATCCTGTTACCAGTGGCTGCTGCCAGTG
GCGATAAGTCGTGTCTTACCGGGTTGGACTCAAGACGATAGTTACCGGATAAGGCGCAGCGGTCGGGCTG
AACGGGGGGTTCGTGCACACAGCCCAGCTTGGAGCGAACGACCTACACCGAACTGAGATACCTACAGCGT
GAGCTATGAGAAAGCGCCACGCTTCCCGAAGGGAGAAAGGCGGACAGGTATCCGGTAAGCGGCAGGGTCG
GAACAGGAGAGCGCACGAGGGAGCTTCCAGGGGGAAACGCCTGGTATCTTTATAGTCCTGTCGGGTTTCG
CCACCTCTGACTTGAGCGTCGATTTTTGTGATGCTCGTCAGGGGGGCGGAGCCTATGGAAAAACGCCAGC
AACGCGGCCTTTTTACGGTTCCTGGCCTTTTGCTGGCCTTTTGCTCACATGTTCTTTCCTGCGTTATCCC
CTGATTCTGTGGATAACCGTATTACCGCCTTTGAGTGAGCTGATACCGCTCGCCGCAGCCGAACGACCGA
GCGCAGCGAGTCAGTGAGCGAGGAAGCGGAAGAGCGCCTGATGCGGTATTTTCTCCTTACGCATCTGTGC
GGTATTTCACACCGCATAAATTCCGACACCATCGAATGGTGCAAAACCTTTCGCGGTATGGCATGATAGC
GCCCGGAAGAGAGTCAATTCAGGGTGGTGAATGTGAAACCAGTAACGTTATACGATGTCGCAGAGTATGC
CGGTGTCTCTTATCAGACCGTTTCCCGCGTGGTGAACCAGGCCAGCCACGTTTCTGCGAAAACGCGGGAA
AAAGTGGAAGCGGCGATGGCGGAGCTGAATTACATTCCCAACCGCGTGGCACAACAACTGGCGGGCAAAC
AGTCGTTGCTGATTGGCGTTGCCACCTCCAGTCTGGCCCTGCACGCGCCGTCGCAAATTGTCGCGGCGAT
TAAATCTCGCGCCGATCAACTGGGTGCCAGCGTGGTGGTGTCGATGGTAGAACGAAGCGGCGTCGAAGCC
TGTAAAGCGGCGGTGCACAATCTTCTCGCGCAACGCGTCAGTGGGCTGATCATTAACTATCCGCTGGATG
ACCAGGATGCCATTGCTGTGGAAGCTGCCTGCACTAATGTTCCGGCGTTATTTCTTGATGTCTCTGACCA
GACACCCATCAACAGTATTATTTTCTCCCATGAAGACGGTACGCGACTGGGCGTGGAGCATCTGGTCGCA
TTGGGTCACCAGCAAATCGCGCTGTTAGCGGGCCCATTAAGTTCTGTCTCGGCGCGTCTGCGTCTGGCTG
GCTGGCATAAATATCTCACTCGCAATCAAATTCAGCCGATAGCGGAACGGGAAGGCGACTGGAGTGCCAT
GTCCGGTTTTCAACAAACCATGCAAATGCTGAATGAGGGCATCGTTCCCACTGCGATGCTGGTTGCCAAC
GATCAGATGGCGCTGGGCGCAATGCGCGCCATTACCGAGTCCGGGCTGCGCGTTGGTGCGGATATCTCGG
TAGTGGGATACGACGATACCGAAGACAGCTCATGTTATATCCCGCCGTCAACCACCATCAAACAGGATTT
TCGCCTGCTGGGGCAAACCAGCGTGGACCGCTTGCTGCAACTCTCTCAGGGCCAGGCGGTGAAGGGCAAT
CAGCTGTTGCCCGTCTCACTGGTGAAAAGAAAAACCACCCTGGCGCCCAATACGCAAACCGCCTCTCCCC
GCGCGTTGGCCGATTCATTAATGCAGCTGGCACGACAGGTTTCCCGACTGGAAAGCGGGCAGTGAGCGCA
ACGCAATTAATGTGAGTTAGCTCACTCATTAGGCACCCCAGGCTTTACACTTTATGCTTCCGGCTCGTAT
GTTGTGTGGAATTGTGAGCGGATAACAATTTCACACAGGAAACAGCTATGACCATGATTACGGATTCACT
GGCCGTCGTTTTACAACGTCGTGACTGGGAAAACCCTGGCGTTACCCAACTTAATCGCCTTGCAGCACAT
CCCCCTTTCGCCAGCTGGCGTAATAGCGAAGAGGCCCGCACCGATCGCCCTTCCCAACAGTTGCGCAGCC
TGAATGGCGAATGGCGCTTTGCCTGGTTTCCGGCACCAGAAGCGGTGCCGGAAAGCTGGCTGGAGTGCGA
TCTTCCTGAGGCCGATACTGTCGTCGTCCCCTCAAACTGGCAGATGCACGGTTACGATGCGCCCATCTAC
ACCAACGTAACCTATCCCATTACGGTCAATCCGCCGTTTGTTCCCACGGAGAATCCGACGGGTTGTTACT
CGCTCACATTTAATGTTGATGAAAGCTGGCTACAGGAAGGCCAGACGCGAATTATTTTTGATGGCGTTGG
AATT
