>Addgene plasmid #46460 | pGEX Nsp2-SH2 | depositor partial sequence | sequence record 65642 | Insert sequence
GGATCCCTGAGCAGCGAGGACCTGCGCAGCCATGCCTGGTACCACGGCCGCATCCCCCGACAGGTGTCTG
AAAACCTTGTGCAGCGAGATGGTGACTTCCTAGTTCGTGACTCTCTGTCCAGCCCTGGGAACTTTGTCCT
GACCTGTCAGTGGAAGAACCTCGCTCAGCACTTCAAAATCAACCGGACAGTTCTGCGACTCAGCGAGGCC
TACAGCCGCGTGCAGTACCAGTTCGAGATGGAGAGCTTCGACTCCATCCCCGGCCTGGTGCGCTGCTACG
TGGGCAACCGCCGGCCCATCTCCCAGCAGAGTGGCGCCATCATCTTCCAGCCCATCAACAGGACGGTGCC
TCTGCGGGGAATTC
