>Addgene plasmid #46460 | pGEX Nsp2-SH2 | addgene partial sequence | sequence record 66748 | pGEX5
GGGGCCCCTGGGATCCCTGAGCAGCGAGGACCTGCGCAGCCATGCCTGGTACCACGGCCGCATCCCCCGA
CAGGTGTCTGAAAACCTTGTGCAGCGAGATGGTGACTTCCTAGTTCGTGACTCTCTGTCCAGCCCTGGGA
ACTTTGTCCTGACCTGTCAGTGGAAGAACCTCGCTCAGCACTTCAAAATCAACCGGACAGTTCTGCGACT
CAGCGAGGCCTACAGCCGCGTGCAGTACCAGTTCGAGATGGAGAGCTTCGACTCCATCCCCGGCCTGGTG
CGCTGCTACGTGGGCAACCGCCGGCCCATCTCCCAGCAGAGTGGCGCCATCATCTTCCAGCCCATCAACA
GGACGGTGCCTCTGCGGGGAATTCTATGAGCGGCCGCATCGTGACTGACTGACGATCTGCCTCGCGCGTT
TCGGTGATGACGGTGAAAACCTCTGACACATGCAGCTCCCGGAGACGGTCACAGCTTGTCTGTAAGCGGA
TGCCGGGAGCAGACAAGCCCGTCAGGGCGCGTCAGCGGGTGTTGGCGGGTGTCGGGGCGCAGCCATGACC
CAGTCACGTAGCGATAGCGGAGTGTATAATTCTTGAAGACGAAAGGGCCTCGTGATACGCCTATTTTTAT
AGGTTAATGTCATGATAATAATGGTTTCTTAGACGTCAGGTGGCACTTTTCGGGGAAATGTGCGCGGAAC
CCCTATTTGTTTATTTTTCTAAATACATTCAAATATGTATCCGCTCATGAGACAATAACCCTGATAAATG
CTTCATAATATTGAAAA
